Addgene plasmid #186244: pBA789
Purpose: soc-F HR Donor Vector (T4 phage editing)
Depositing lab: Jennifer Doudna. Depositing organization: University of California, Berkeley. Publication: Broad-spectrum CRISPR-Cas13a enables efficient phage genome editing. Adler BA, Hessler T, Cress BF, Lahiri A, Mutalik VK, Barrangou R, Banfield J, Doudna JA. Nat Microbiol. 2022 Dec;7(12):1967-1979. doi: 10.1038/s41564-022-01258-x. Epub 2022 Oct 31. PubMed 36316451.
Backbone
  Vector backbone: BBR1
  Vector type: Bacterial Expression
Growth in bacteria
  Bacterial resistance: Kanamycin, 50 μg/mL
  Growth temperature: 37°C
  Growth strain: NEB Stable
  Copy number: Low Copy
Gene/Insert
  Gene/Insert name: BBR1 backbone + T4 phage homology
  Species: Other
  Cloning method: Unknown
Terms and licenses: Academic/Nonprofit Terms; Industry Terms: Not Available to Industry
How to cite: pBA789 was a gift from Jennifer Doudna (Addgene plasmid # 186244 ; http://n2t.net/addgene:186244 ; RRID:Addgene_186244)
