[The description below was written by a language model from this plasmid's Addgene catalogue record and pLannotate feature annotations shown in this document.]
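Description:
pBA789 is a small (about 3.75 kb) bacterial plasmid that serves as a homologous-recombination donor for editing the genome of bacteriophage T4 at the soc locus; the catalogue describes it as the "soc-F" HR donor vector. It is built on a pBBR1 backbone. The annotated features include the pBBR1 oriV (detected as a fragment) followed directly by the pBBR1 Rep coding sequence, which supplies the replication protein that this broad-host-range origin from Bordetella bronchiseptica requires. The plasmid is listed as low copy and is selected with kanamycin through an aph(3')-Ia aminoglycoside phosphotransferase gene (KanR) encoded on the reverse strand.

The payload is recorded only as "T4 phage homology". In the feature table, the sole phage-derived annotation is a short fragment of soc. This gene encodes the small outer capsid decoration protein, whose trimers bind at the interfaces between major capsid protein hexamers and stabilise the mature head against extremes of pH and temperature. Soc is dispensable for head morphogenesis and infection, so the locus is a tolerant site for introducing changes. The record does not state what specific edit "soc-F" denotes, the extent of the homology arms, or any promoter. A sizeable stretch of the sequence between KanR and the origin carries no annotation.

In use, a host cell carrying this kind of donor is infected with T4, and the replicating phage genome can recombine with the plasmid-borne homology to acquire the designed change. The associated publication concerns CRISPR-Cas13a-based phage genome editing, which suggests that Cas13a targeting is used to counterselect unedited phage. No CRISPR components are annotated on this plasmid.
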