Features (pLannotate 1.2.2; 4 found; start..end, strand, type, name):
     53..136     +  CDS            soc (fragment): SOC_BPT4 - Experimental evidence at protein level: Swiss-Prot protein existence level 1. Capsid decoration protein which helps to stabilize the capsid against extremes of pH and temperature. Once maturation and expansion of the capsid has occured, trimers of soc attach the interfaces between the hexamer of the major capsid protein. Acts as a 'glue' between neighboring hexameric capsomers. Dispensable for the head morphogenesis and phage infection. From Enterobacteria phage T4 (Bacteriophage T4).
    182..997     -  CDS            KanR: aminoglycoside phosphotransferase; aph(3')-Ia; confers resistance to kanamycin in bacteria or G418 (Geneticin®) in eukaryotes
   2313..3020    +  rep_origin     pBBR1 oriV (fragment): replication origin of the broad-host-range plasmid pBBR1 from Bordetella bronchiseptica; requires the pBBR1 Rep protein for replication
   3021..3683    +  CDS            pBBR1 Rep: replication protein for the broad-host-range plasmid pBBR1 from Bordetella bronchiseptica
>Addgene plasmid #186244 | pBA789 | addgene full sequence | sequence record 369167 | Addgene NGS Result
TCAGAAAAGAAGATGTATAAATAATCATGTAATTTAAATAAAGGAGAATTACATGGCGTCCACCCGTGGC
TACGTGAACATTAAAACATTTGAGCAGAAATTAGATGGAAATAAGAAAATTGAAGGAAAGGAAATAGGAG
GACTTTGGCAGGTGGTGTTACAACCAATTAACCAATTCTGATTAGAAAAACTCATCGAGCATCAAATGAA
ACTGCAATTTATTCATATCAGGATTATCAATACCATATTTTTGAAAAAGCCGTTTCTGTAATGAAGGAGA
AAACTCACCGAGGCAGTTCCATAGGATGGCAAGATCCTGGTATCGGTCTGCGATTCCGACTCGTCCAACA
TCAATACAACCTATTAATTTCCCCTCGTCAAAAATAAGGTTATCAAGTGAGAAATCACCATGAGTGACGA
CTGAATCCGGTGAGAATGGCAAAAGCTTATGCATTTCTTTCCAGACTTGTTCAACAGGCCAGCCATTACG
CTCGTCATCAAAATCACTCGCATCAACCAAACCGTTATTCATTCGTGATTGCGCCTGAGCGAGGCGAAAT
ACGCGATCGCTGTTAAAAGGACAATTACAAACAGGAATCGAATGCAACCGGCGCAGGAACACTGCCAGCG
CATCAACAATATTTTCACCTGAATCAGGATATTCTTCTAATACCTGGAATGCTGTTTTCCCGGGGATCGC
AGTGGTGAGTAACCATGCATCATCAGGAGTACGGATAAAATGCTTGATGGTCGGAAGAGGCATAAATTCC
GTCAGCCAGTTTAGTCTGACCATCTCATCTGTAACATCATTGGCAACGCTACCTTTGCCATGTTTCAGAA
ACAACTCTGGCGCATCGGGCTTCCCATACAATCGATAGATTGTCGCACCTGATTGCCCGACATTATCGCG
AGCCCATTTATACCCATATAAATCAGCATCCATGTTGGAATTTAATCGCGGCCTGGAGCAAGACGTTTCC
CGTTGAATATGGCTCATAACACCCCTTGTATTACTGTTTATGTAAGCAGACAGTTTTATTGTTCATGATG
ATATATTTTTATCTTGTGCAATGTAACATCAGAGATTTTGAGACACAACGTGGCTTTGTTGAATAAATCG
AACTTTTGCTGAGTTGAAGGATCAGCTTGCGTTTTCCCTTGTCCAGATAGCCCAGTAGCTGACATTTAGC
CTAAATGACATTTCTCCGGAAAGTGCGCACGGCCACGCTCTTGTTGACGTTGAGCTTGCTTTTGACGTTG
AACCTCGCGTTGCTCGGTTAATAATTTCTCACCAACCGCTTTAATAATGGCCGCCGCTTTCGCTTGCATG
TCACGGTTCAGAGGACCGAGTGCATCTAATACCGGTTTCAAACGTTCGCGTAAATCGCGCGCAGTTTCCT
GTGCCTGGTCTGCTTTCTTACGCATTTCGCGGGCGCCGGCAGCCGCTTGCAGTGCTGGTTCGTAACCTTG
ACGGACTGCCTTAGTTAAGCGATCCGCGACTGCCTCAGGGGTTTCCACACGTTTAGAAATGCCTAATTTC
TCCGCCAGACCTTGTGGAGCGTAAGCACGGGGTTCCACGGCCTGAGGCGAAATCGTAACATGTCCTACAG
GCGGGCGTTCAAGCGCTTCATAAAATGCTTGGATACGAGTATGGCGCGCTTTACTCCCTTCAATCCCACG
CTGAAGGCCCAGGTCCGCAACCGCAGCAGCGAAGGTCGTTTGATCACGTGTCATTTGGGCCTTATTACCA
ATAAATTCTTTAGCACTCAAGCGACCATCTTGGGTCAAGGGGACTACAAAGGCCGTCATATGTGGGGATG
TCTCATCGCGATGAATCGAAGCTGTTACAATACGGTCAGCGCCATATTTATCGGCTAACCATTTATGGGC
TTTCTCAAAGAATGCTGCTTGTTGCTCCTGTGACGCGCTTTTCCACCACTCGGGCGAAGCGGTCATCACA
TATTCTACGGCAAGTACTGCATCTTTACGGCGCTTTTCAGGCAACAGTTCACGCAAACGACCCATGGCCT
CGTCCGTACTACTCGCGGCCCAATGTTCATTTTCCGGAGTACGAGATGCATCCGCATTCGGTGTTTCACG
TTCACGATACGCATGTTTCAGCGACGCAGCAACATTACCCATCTTGGCGAGTTTCTTACAACGCATAATT
GCATAAGCGGCCATGCCTGCCCCTCCCTTTTGGTGTCCAACCGGCTCGACGGGGGCAGCGCAAGGCGGTG
CCTCCGGCGGGCCACTCAATGCTTGAGTATACTCACTAGACTTTGCTTCGCAAAGTCGTGACCGCCTACG
GCGGCTGCGCCTGCCCACGAGCTTGACCACAGGGATTGCCCACCGGCTACCCAGCCTTCGACCACATACC
CACCGGCTCCAACTGCGCGGCCTGCGGCCTTGCCCTATCAATTTTTTTAATTTTCTCTGGGGAAAAGCCT
CCGGCCTGCGGCCTGCGCGCTTCGCTTGCCGGTTGGACACCAAGTGGAAGGCGGGTCAAGGCTCGCGCAG
CGACCGCGCAGCGGCTTGGCCTTGACGCGCCTGGAACGACCCAAGCCTATGCGAGTGGGGGCAGTCGAAG
GGCGAAGCCCGCCCGCCTGCCCCCCGAGCCTCACGGCGGCGAGTGCGGGGGTTCCAAGGGGGCAGCGCCA
CCTTGGGCAAGGCCGAAGGCCGCGCAGTCGATCAACAAGCCCCGGAGGGGCCACTTTTTGCCGGAGGGGG
AGCCGCGCCGAAGGCGTGGGGGAACCCCGCAGGGGTGCCCTTCTTTGGGCACCAAAGAACTAGATATAGG
GCGAAATGCGAAAGACTTAAAAATCAACAACTTAAAAAAGGGGGGTACGCAACAGCTCATTGCGGCACCC
CCCGCAATAGCTCATTGCGTAGGTTAAAGAAAATCTGTAATTGACTGCCACTTTTACGCAACGCATAATT
GTTGTCGCGCTGCCGAAAAGTTGCAGCTGATTGCGCATGGTGCCGCAACCGTGCGGCACCCCTACCGCAT
GGAGATAAGCATGGCCACGCAGTCCAGAGAAATCGGCATTCAAGCCAAGAACAAGCCCGGTCACTGGGTG
CAAACGGAACGCAAAGCGCATGAGGCGTGGGCCGGGCTTATTGCGAGGAAACCCACGGCGGCAATGCTGC
TGCATCACCTCGTGGCGCAGATGGGCCACCAGAACGCCGTGGTGGTCAGCCAAAAGACACTTTCCAAGCT
CATCGGACGTTCTTTGCGGACGGTCCAATACGCAGTCAAGGACTTGGTGGCCGAGCGCTGGATCTCCGTC
GTGAAGCTCAACGGCCCCGGCACCGTGTTGGCCTACGTGGTCAATGACCGCGTGGCGTGGGGCCAGCCCC
GCGACCAGTTGCGCCTGTCGGTGTTCAGTGCCGCCGTGGTGGTTGATCACGACGACCAGGACGAATCGCT
GTTGGGGCATGGCGACCTGCGCCGCATCCCGACCCTGTATCCGGGCGAGCAGCAACTACCGACCGGCCCC
GGCGAGGAGCCGCCCAGCCAGCCCGGCATTCCGGGCATGGAACCAGACCTGCCAGCCTTGACCGAAACGG
AGGAATGGGAACGGCGCGGGCAGCAGCGCCTGCCGATGCCCGATGAGCCGTGTTTTCTGGACGATGGCGA
GCCGTTGGAGCCGCCGACACGGGTCACGCTGCCGCGCCGGTAGCACTTGGGTTGCGCAGCAACCCGTAAG
TGCGCTGTTCCAGACTATCCACCTGCCCGAACCAGAGACTTATC
